Addgene plasmid #168417: pTL356
Purpose: pGBKT7 yeast two-hybrid plasmid
Depositing lab: Sophien Kamoun. Depositing organization: Sainsbury Laboratory, Norwich. Publication: A single amino acid polymorphism in a conserved effector of the multihost blast fungus pathogen expands host-target binding spectrum. Bentham AR, Petit-Houdenot Y, Win J, Chuma I, Terauchi R, Banfield MJ, Kamoun S, Langner T. PLoS Pathog. 2021 Nov 10;17(11):e1009957. doi: 10.1371/journal.ppat.1009957. eCollection 2021 Nov. PubMed 34758051.
Backbone
  Vector backbone: pGBKT7
  Vector type: Yeast Expression
Growth in bacteria
  Bacterial resistance: Kanamycin, 50 μg/mL
  Growth temperature: 37°C
  Growth strain: DH5alpha
  Copy number: High Copy
Gene/Insert
  Gene/Insert name: OsaHIP30
  Species: Oryza sativa
  Cloning method: Unknown
Terms and licenses: Academic/Nonprofit Terms; Industry Terms: Not Available to Industry
How to cite: pTL356 was a gift from Sophien Kamoun (Addgene plasmid # 168417 ; http://n2t.net/addgene:168417 ; RRID:Addgene_168417)
