[The description below was written by a language model from this plasmid's Addgene catalogue record and pLannotate feature annotations shown in this document.]
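Description:
pTL356 is a yeast two-hybrid bait plasmid built on the pGBKT7 backbone and carrying OsaHIP30, an insert recorded as coming from rice (Oryza sativa). It is an E. coli–yeast shuttle vector. In bacteria it replicates from a high-copy ColE1/pUC-type origin and is selected with kanamycin through the Tn5 NeoR/KanR gene, driven here by the AmpR (bla) promoter. In Saccharomyces cerevisiae it is maintained episomally by the 2μ origin and selected by tryptophan prototrophy through the TRP1 marker and its own promoter. An f1 origin is also present, along with several small backbone remnants (lac promoter/operator, lacI, lacZα, rop, bom and ble fragments) that have no evident role in the construct's use.

The expression cassette consists of the yeast ADH1 promoter driving the GAL4 DNA-binding domain, followed by a T7 promoter, then an unannotated stretch of roughly 340 nt before the T7 and ADH1 terminators. The feature table does not annotate the insert, but this gap is where the pGBKT7 cloning region lies, so OsaHIP30 presumably sits there as a fusion to the C-terminal side of the GAL4 DNA-binding domain. The cloning method and exact insert boundaries are not recorded. In a two-hybrid assay, such a bait fusion binds GAL4-responsive reporter promoters and activates them only when a partner protein fused to an activation domain interacts with it. The T7 promoter also allows in vitro transcription of the insert without the GAL4 portion. The associated publication concerns a blast fungus effector and its range of host-target binding, which suggests that this plasmid was used to test effector interaction with the rice protein.
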