Features (pLannotate 1.2.2; 23 found; start..end, strand, type, name):
     30..734     +  promoter       ADH1 promoter: S. cerevisiae ADH1; promoter for alcohol dehydrogenase 1
    762..1202    +  CDS            GAL4 DNA binding domain: DNA binding domain of the GAL4 transcriptional activator; Saccharomyces cerevisiae GAL4 (truncated)
   1213..1231    +  promoter       T7 promoter: promoter for bacteriophage T7 RNA polymerase
   1574..1621    +  terminator     T7 terminator: transcription terminator for bacteriophage T7 RNA polymerase
   1648..1835    +  terminator     ADH1 terminator: S. cerevisiae ADH1; transcription terminator for the S. cerevisiae alcohol dehydrogenase 1 (ADH1) gene
   1883..1899    -  protein_bind   lac operator: The lac repressor binds to the lac operator to inhibit transcription in E. coli. This inhibition can be relieved by adding lactose or isopropyl-β-D-thiogalactopyranoside (IPTG). lac repressor encoded by lacI
   1907..1937    -  promoter       lac promoter: promoter for the E. coli lac operon
   1952..1973    -  protein_bind   CAP binding site: CAP binding activates transcription in the presence of cAMP. E. coli catabolite activator protein
   1986..2078    -  CDS            lacI (fragment): lac repressor; lacI; The lac repressor binds to the lac operator to inhibit transcription in E. coli. This inhibition can be relieved by adding lactose or isopropyl-β-D-thiogalactopyranoside (IPTG).
   2261..2849    -  rep_origin     ori: high-copy-number ColE1/pMB1/pBR322/pUC origin of replication
   3071..3087    +  polyA_signal   bGH poly(A) signal (fragment): bovine growth hormone polyadenylation signal
   3178..3225    -  polyA_signal   HSV TK poly(A) signal: herpes simplex virus thymidine kinase polyadenylation signal (Cole and Stacy, 1985)
   3284..3436    -  CDS            ble (fragment): BLE_KLEPN - Experimental evidence at protein level: Swiss-Prot protein existence level 1. Binding protein with a strong affinity to the bleomycin family of antibiotics. Binds to CL990; an antimitotic-antibiotic compound. From Klebsiella pneumoniae.
   3457..4251    -  CDS            NeoR/KanR: aminoglycoside phosphotransferase from Tn5; aph(3')-II (or nptII); confers resistance to neomycin, kanamycin, and G418 (Geneticin®)
   4252..4356    -  promoter       AmpR promoter: bla
   4383..5725    -  rep_origin     2μ ori: yeast 2μ plasmid origin of replication
   5793..5828    +  CDS            rop (fragment): Rop protein, which maintains plasmids at low copy number; rop
   5930..5979    +  misc_feature   bom (fragment): basis of mobility region from pBR322
   6118..6265    +  promoter       TRP1 promoter: S. cerevisiae TRP1
   6266..6940    +  CDS            TRP1: phosphoribosylanthranilate isomerase, required for tryptophan biosynthesis; S. cerevisiae TRP1; yeast auxotrophic marker
   6991..7042    +  misc_feature   bom (fragment): basis of mobility region from pBR322
   7070..7498    -  rep_origin     f1 ori (sequence partly withheld): f1 bacteriophage origin of replication; arrow indicates direction of (+) strand synthesis
   7502..29      -  CDS            lacZα (fragment) (across the origin): LacZα fragment of β-galactosidase; lacZ fragment
>Addgene plasmid #168417 | pTL356 | addgene full sequence | sequence record 349815 | Addgene NGS Result
CGGTGCGGGCCTCTTCGCTATTACGCCAGATCCTTTTGTTGTTTCCGGGTGTACAATATGGACTTCCTCT
TTTCTGGCAACCAAACCCATACATCGGGATTCCTATAATACCTTCGTTGGTCTCCCTAACATGTAGGTGG
CGGAGGGGAGATATACAATAGAACAGATACCAGACAAGACATAATGGGCTAAACAAGACTACACCAATTA
CACTGCCTCATTGATGGTGGTACATAACGAACTAATACTGTAGCCCTAGACTTGATAGCCATCATCATAT
CGAAGTTTCACTACCCTTTTTCCATTTGCCATCTATTGAAGTAATAATAGGCGCATGCAACTTCTTTTCT
TTTTTTTTCTTTTCTCTCTCCCCCGTTGTTGTCTCACCATATCCGCAATGACAAAAAAATGATGGAAGAC
ACTAAAGGAAAAAATTAACGACAAAGACAGCACCAACAGATGTCGTTGTTCCAGAGCTGATGAGGGGTAT
CTCGAAGCACACGAAACTTTTTCCTTCCTTCATTCACGCACACTACTCTCTAATGAGCAACGGTATACGG
CCTTCCTTCCAGTTACTTGAATTTGAAATAAAAAAAAGTTTGCTGTCTTGCTATCAAGTATAAATAGACC
TGCAATTATTAATCTTTTGTTTCCTCGTCATTGTTCTCGTTCCCTTTCTTCCTTGTTTCTTTTTCTGCAC
AATATTTCAAGCTATACCAAGCATACAATCAACTCCAAGCTTGAAGCAAGCCTCCTGAAAGATGAAGCTA
CTGTCTTCTATCGAACAAGCATGCGATATTTGCCGACTTAAAAAGCTCAAGTGCTCCAAAGAAAAACCGA
AGTGCGCCAAGTGTCTGAAGAACAACTGGGAGTGTCGCTACTCTCCCAAAACCAAAAGGTCTCCGCTGAC
TAGGGCACATCTGACAGAAGTGGAATCAAGGCTAGAAAGACTGGAACAGCTATTTCTACTGATTTTTCCT
CGAGAAGACCTTGACATGATTTTGAAAATGGATTCTTTACAGGATATAAAAGCATTGTTAACAGGATTAT
TTGTACAAGATAATGTGAATAAAGATGCCGTCACAGATAGATTGGCTTCAGTGGAGACTGATATGCCTCT
AACATTGAGACAGCATAGAATAAGTGCGACATCATCATCGGAAGAGAGTAGTAACAAAGGTCAAAGACAG
TTGACTGTATCGCCGGAATTTGTAATACGACTCACTATAGGGCGAGCCGCCATCATGGAGGAGCAGAAGC
TGATCTCAGAGGAGGACCTGCATATGGCCATGGAGGCCGAATTCCTGGTGACCGCCGTGTACAAAGTGCA
CGTGCATTGCAAGCAGTGCGCCAACACCATTGTGACCCAGTTTACCCAGTTTCCGGGTGTGCGCGAAGTG
AAACTGGATGGCGGCAAAGTGACCGTGAAAGGCATCGGCTTTGATGCCGAGAAGCTGCGCAAAAAGGTGG
AAAAAGGCTGCCGTCGTCGTGTGGAACTGGTTCCGCCGCCGAAAGATATTGTGACCGAAGTGAAAAGCAA
AAAAGGATCCGTCGACCTGCAGCGGCCGCATAACTAGCATAACCCCTTGGGGCCTCTAAACGGGTCTTGA
GGGGTTTTTTGCGCGCTTGCAGCCAAGCTAATTCCGGGCGAATTTCTTATGATTTATGATTTTTATTATT
AAATAAGTTATAAAAAAAATAAGTGTATACAAATTTTAAAGTGACTCTTAGGTTTTAAAACGAAAATTCT
TATTCTTGAGTAACTCTTTCCTGTAGGTCAGGTTGCTTTCTCAGGTATAGCATGAGGTCGCTCTTATTGA
CCACACCTCTACCGGCATGCAAGCTTGGCGTAATCATGGTCATAGCTGTTTCCTGTGTGAAATTGTTATC
CGCTCACAATTCCACACAACATACGAGCCGGAAGCATAAAGTGTAAAGCCTGGGGTGCCTAATGAGTGAG
CTAACTCACATTAATTGCGTTGCGCTCACTGCCCGCTTTCCAGTCGGGAAACCTGTCGTGCCAGCTGCAT
TAATGAATCGGCCAACGCGCGGGGAGAGGCGGTTTGCGTATTGGGCGCTCTTCCGCTTCCTCGCTCACTG
ACTCGCTGCGCTCGGTCGTTCGGCTGCGGCGAGCGGTATCAGCTCACTCAAAGGCGGTAATACGGTTATC
CACAGAATCAGGGGATAACGCAGGAAAGAACATGTGAGCAAAAGGCCAGCAAAAGGCCAGGAACCGTAAA
AAGGCCGCGTTGCTGGCGTTTTTCCATAGGCTCCGCCCCCCTGACGAGCATCACAAAAATCGACGCTCAA
GTCAGAGGTGGCGAAACCCGACAGGACTATAAAGATACCAGGCGTTTCCCCCTGGAAGCTCCCTCGTGCG
CTCTCCTGTTCCGACCCTGCCGCTTACCGGATACCTGTCCGCCTTTCTCCCTTCGGGAAGCGTGGCGCTT
TCTCATAGCTCACGCTGTAGGTATCTCAGTTCGGTGTAGGTCGTTCGCTCCAAGCTGGGCTGTGTGCACG
AACCCCCCGTTCAGCCCGACCGCTGCGCCTTATCCGGTAACTATCGTCTTGAGTCCAACCCGGTAAGACA
CGACTTATCGCCACTGGCAGCAGCCACTGGTAACAGGATTAGCAGAGCGAGGTATGTAGGCGGTGCTACA
GAGTTCTTGAAGTGGTGGCCTAACTACGGCTACACTAGAAGAACAGTATTTGGTATCTGCGCTCTGCTGA
AGCCAGTTACCTTCGGAAAAAGAGTTGGTAGCTCTTGATCCGGCAAACAAACCACCGCTGGTAGCGGTGG
TTTTTTTGTTTGCAAGCAGCAGATTACGCGCAGAAAAAAAGGATCTCAAGAAGATCCTTTGATCTTTTCT
ACGGGGTCTGACGCTCAGTGGAACGAAAACTCACGTTAAGGGATTTTGGTCATGAGATTATCAAAAAGGA
TCTTCACCTAGATCCTTTTAAATTAAAAATGAAGTTTTAAATCAATCTAAAGTATATATGAGTAACCTGA
GGCTATGGCAGGGCCTGCCGCCCCGACGTTGGCTGCGAGCCCTGGGCCTTCACCCGAACTTGGGGGGTGG
GGTGGGGAAAAGGAAGAAACGCGGGCGTATTGGCCCCAATGGGGTCTCGGTGGGGTATCGACAGAGTGCC
AGCCCTGGGACCGAACCCCGCGTTTATGAACAAACGACCCAACACCGTGCGTTTTATTCTGTCTTTTTAT
TGCCGTCATAGCGCGGGTTCCTTCCGGTATTGTCTCCTTCCGTGTTTCAGTTAGCCTCCCCCTAGGGTGG
GCGAAGAACTCCAGCATGAGATCCCCGCGCTGGAGGATCATCCAGCCGGCGTCCCGGAAAACGATTCCGA
AGCCCAACCTTTCATAGAAGGCGGCGGTGGAATCGAAATCTCGTGATGGCAGGTTGGGCGTCGCTTGGTC
GGTCATTTCGAACCCCAGAGTCCCGCTCAGAAGAACTCGTCAAGAAGGCGATAGAAGGCGATGCGCTGCG
AATCGGGAGCGGCGATACCGTAAAGCACGAGGAAGCGGTCAGCCCATTCGCCGCCAAGCTCTTCAGCAAT
ATCACGGGTAGCCAACGCTATGTCCTGATAGCGGTCCGCCACACCCAGCCGGCCACAGTCGATGAATCCA
GAAAAGCGGCCATTTTCCACCATGATATTCGGCAAGCAGGCATCGCCATGAGTCACGACGAGATCCTCGC
CGTCGGGCATGCTCGCCTTGAGCCTGGCGAACAGTTCGGCTGGCGCGAGCCCCTGATGCTCTTCGTCCAG
ATCATCCTGATCGACAAGACCGGCTTCCATCCGAGTACGTGCTCGCTCGATGCGATGTTTCGCTTGGTGG
TCGAATGGGCAGGTAGCCGGATCAAGCGTATGCAGCCGCCGCATTGCATCAGCCATGATGGATACTTTCT
CGGCAGGAGCAAGGTGAGATGACAGGAGATCCTGCCCCGGCACTTCGCCCAATAGCAGCCAGTCCCTTCC
CGCTTCAGTGACAACGTCGAGCACAGCTGCGCAAGGAACGCCCGTCGTGGCCAGCCACGATAGCCGCGCT
GCCTCGTCTTGCAGTTCATTCAGGGCACCGGACAGGTCGGTCTTGACAAAAAGAACCGGGCGCCCCTGCG
CTGACAGCCGGAACACGGCGGCATCAGAGCAGCCGATTGTCTGTTGTGCCCAGTCATAGCCGAATAGCCT
CTCCACCCAAGCGGCCGGAGAACCTGCGTGCAATCCATCTTGTTCAATCATACTCTTCCTTTTTCAATAT
TATTGAAGCATTTATCAGGGTTATTGTCTCATGAGCGGATACATATTTGAATGTATTTAGAAAAATAAAC
AAATAGGGGTTCCGCGCACATTTCCCCGAAAAGTGCCACCTGAACGAAGCATCTGTGCTTCATTTTGTAG
AACAAAAATGCAACGCGAGAGCGCTAATTTTTCAAACAAAGAATCTGAGCTGCATTTTTACAGAACAGAA
ATGCAACGCGAAAGCGCTATTTTACCAACGAAGAATCTGTGCTTCATTTTTGTAAAACAAAAATGCAACG
CGAGAGCGCTAATTTTTCAAACAAAGAATCTGAGCTGCATTTTTACAGAACAGAAATGCAACGCGAGAGC
GCTATTTTACCAACAAAGAATCTATACTTCTTTTTTGTTCTACAAAAATGCATCCCGAGAGCGCTATTTT
TCTAACAAAGCATCTTAGATTACTTTTTTTCTCCTTTGTGCGCTCTATAATGCAGTCTCTTGATAACTTT
TTGCACTGTAGGTCCGTTAAGGTTAGAAGAAGGCTACTTTGGTGTCTATTTTCTCTTCCATAAAAAAAGC
CTGACTCCACTTCCCGCGTTTACTGATTACTAGCGAAGCTGCGGGTGCATTTTTTCAAGATAAAGGCATC
CCCGATTATATTCTATACCGATGTGGATTGCGCATACTTTGTGAACAGAAAGTGATAGCGTTGATGATTC
TTCATTGGTCAGAAAATTATGAACGGTTTCTTCTATTTTGTCTCTATATACTACGTATAGGAAATGTTTA
CATTTTCGTATTGTTTTCGATTCACTCTATGAATAGTTCTTACTACAATTTTTTTGTCTAAAGAGTAATA
CTAGAGATAAACATAAAAAATGTAGAGGTCGAGTTTAGATGCAAGTTCAAGGAGCGAAAGGTGGATGGGT
AGGTTATATAGGGATATAGCACAGAGATATATAGCAAAGAGATACTTTTGAGCAATGTTTGTGGAAGCGG
TATTCGCAATATTTTAGTAGCTCGTTACAGTCCGGTGCGTTTTTGGTTTTTTGAAAGTGCGTCTTCAGAG
CGCTTTTGGTTTTCAAAAGCGCTCTGAAGTTCCTATACTTTCTAGAGAATAGGAACTTCGGAATAGGAAC
TTCAAAGCGTTTCCGAAAACGAGCGCTTCCGAAAATGCAACGCGAGCTGCGCACATACAGCTCACTGTTC
ACGTCGCACCTATATCTGCGTGTTGCCTGTATATATATATACATGAGAAGAACGGCATAGTGCGTGTTTA
TGCTTAAATGCGTACTTATATGCGTCTATTTATGTAGGATGAAAGGTAGTCTAGTACCTCCTGTGATATT
ATCCCATTCCATGCGGGGTATCGTATGCTTCCTTCAGCACTACCCTTTAGCTGTTCTATATGCTGCCACT
CCTCAATTGGATTAGTCTCATCCTTCAATGCTATCATTTCCTTTGATATTGGATCATACTAAGAAACCAT
TATTATCATGACATTAACCTATAAAAATAGGCGTATCACGAGGCCCTTTCGTCTCGCGCGTTTCGGTGAT
GACGGTGAAAACCTCTGACACATGCAGCTCCCGGAGACGGTCACAGCTTGTCTGTAAGCGGATGCCGGGA
GCAGACAAGCCCGTCAGGGCGCGTCAGCGGGTGTTGGCGGGTGTCGGGGCTGGCTTAACTATGCGGCATC
AGAGCAGATTGTACTGAGAGTGCACCATAGATCAACGACATTACTATATATATAATATAGGAAGCATTTA
ATAGAACAGCATCGTAATATATGTGTACTTTGCAGTTATGACGCCAGATGGCAGTAGTGGAAGATATTCT
TTATTGAAAAATAGCTTGTCACCTTACGTACAATCTTGATCCGGAGCTTTTCTTTTTTTGCCGATTAAGA
ATTAATTCGGTCGAAAAAAGAAAAGGAGAGGGCCAAGAGGGAGGGCATTGGTGACTATTGAGCACGTGAG
TATACGTGATTAAGCACACAAAGGCAGCTTGGAGTATGTCTGTTATTAATTTCACAGGTAGTTCTGGTCC
ATTGGTGAAAGTTTGCGGCTTGCAGAGCACAGAGGCCGCAGAATGTGCTCTAGATTCCGATGCTGACTTG
CTGGGTATTATATGTGTGCCCAATAGAAAGAGAACAATTGACCCGGTTATTGCAAGGAAAATTTCAAGTC
TTGTAAAAGCATATAAAAATAGTTCAGGCACTCCGAAATACTTGGTTGGCGTGTTTCGTAATCAACCTAA
GGAGGATGTTTTGGCTCTGGTCAATGATTACGGCATTGATATCGTCCAACTGCATGGAGATGAGTCGTGG
CAAGAATACCAAGAGTTCCTCGGTTTGCCAGTTATTAAAAGACTCGTATTTCCAAAAGACTGCAACATAC
TACTCAGTGCAGCTTCACAGAAACCTCATTCGTTTATTCCCTTGTTTGATTCAGAAGCAGGTGGGACAGG
TGAACTTTTGGATTGGAACTCGATTTCTGACTGGGTTGGAAGGCAAGAGAGCCCCGAAAGCTTACATTTT
ATGTTAGCTGGTGGACTGACGCCAGAAAATGTTGGTGATGCGCTTAGATTAAATGGCGTTATTGGTGTTG
ATGTAAGCGGAGGTGTGGAGACAAATGGTGTAAAAGACTCTAACAAAATAGCAAATTTCGTCAAAAATGC
TAAGAAATAGGTTATTACTGAGTAGTATTTATTTAAGTATTGTTTGTGCACTTGCCGATCTATGCGGTGT
GAAATACCGCACAGATGCGTAAGGAGAAAATACCGCATCAGGAAATTGTAAGCGTTAATATTTTGTTAAA
ATTCGCGTTAAATTTTTGTTAAATCAGCTCATTTTTTAACCAATAGGCCGAAATCGGCAAAATCCCTTAT
AAATCAAAAGAATAGACCGAGATAGGGT
[37 nt withheld, positions 7169-7205]
AAAGAACGTGGACTCCAACGTCAAAGG
[49 nt withheld, positions 7233-7281]
T
[91 nt withheld, positions 7283-7373]
G
[124 nt withheld, positions 7375-7498]
CCATTCGCCATTCAGGCTGCGCAACTGTTGGGAAGGGCGAT
