>Addgene plasmid #168417 | pTL356 | depositor partial sequence | sequence record 326517 | insert
GAATTCCTGGTGACCGCCGTGTACAAAGTGCACGTGCATTGCAAGCAGTGCGCCAACACCATTGTGACCC
AGTTTACCCAGTTTCCGGGTGTGCGCGAAGTGAAACTGGATGGCGGCAAAGTGACCGTGAAAGGCATCGG
CTTTGATGCCGAGAAGCTGCGCAAAAAGGTGGAAAAAGGCTGCCGTCGTCGTGTGGAACTGGTTCCGCCG
CCGAAAGATATTGTGACCGAAGTGAAAAGCAAAAAAGGATCC
